>Addgene plasmid #226738 | pAG207 | addgene full sequence | sequence record 450269 | Addgene NGS Result
AAGGGCTAATTCACTCCCAAAGAAGACAAGATATCCTTGATCTGTGGATCTACCACACACAAGGCTACTT
CCCTGATTAGCAGAACTACACACCAGGGCCAGGGGTCAGATATCCACTGACCTTTGGATGGTGCTACAAG
CTAGTACCAGTTGAGCCAGATAAGGTAGAAGAGGCCAATAAAGGAGAGAACACCAGCTTGTTACACCCTG
TGAGCCTGCATGGGATGGATGACCCGGAGAGAGAAGTGTTAGAGTGGAGGTTTGACAGCCGCCTAGCATT
TCATCACGTGGCCCGAGAGCTGCATCCGGAGTACTTCAAGAACTGCTGATATCGAGCTTGCTACAAGGGA
CTTTCCGCTGGGGACTTTCCAGGGAGGCGTGGCCTGGGCGGGACTGGGGAGTGGCGAGCCCTCAGATCCT
GCATATAAGCAGCTGCTTTTTGCCTGTACTGGGTCTCTCTGGTTAGACCAGATCTGAGCCTGGGAGCTCT
CTGGCTAACTAGGGAACCCACTGCTTAAGCCTCAATAAAGCTTGCCTTGAGTGCTTCAAGTAGTGTGTGC
CCGTCTGTTGTGTGACTCTGGTAACTAGAGATCCCTCAGACCCTTTTAGTCAGTGTGGAAAATCTCTAGC
AGTGGCGCCCGAACAGGGACTTGAAAGCGAAAGGGAAACCAGAGGAGCTCTCTCGACGCAGGACTCGGCT
TGCTGAAGCGCGCACGGCAAGAGGCGAGGGGCGGCGACTGGTGAGTACGCCAAAAATTTTGACTAGCGGA
GGCTAGAAGGAGAGAGATGGGTGCGAGAGCGTCAGTATTAAGCGGGGGAGAATTAGATCGCGATGGGAAA
AAATTCGGTTAAGGCCAGGGGGAAAGAAAAAATATAAATTAAAACATATAGTATGGGCAAGCAGGGAGCT
AGAACGATTCGCAGTTAATCCTGGCCTGTTAGAAACATCAGAAGGCTGTAGACAAATACTGGGACAGCTA
CAACCATCCCTTCAGACAGGATCAGAAGAACTTAGATCATTATATAATACAGTAGCAACCCTCTATTGTG
TGCATCAAAGGATAGAGATAAAAGACACCAAGGAAGCTTTAGACAAGATAGAGGAAGAGCAAAACAAAAG
TAAGACCACCGCACAGCAAGCGGCCGGCCGCTGATCTTCAGACCTGGAGGAGGAGATATGAGGGACAATT
GGAGAAGTGAATTATATAAATATAAAGTAGTAAAAATTGAACCATTAGGAGTAGCACCCACCAAGGCAAA
GAGAAGAGTGGTGCAGAGAGAAAAAAGAGCAGTGGGAATAGGAGCTTTGTTCCTTGGGTTCTTGGGAGCA
GCAGGAAGCACTATGGGCGCAGCGTCAATGACGCTGACGGTACAGGCCAGACAATTATTGTCTGGTATAG
TGCAGCAGCAGAACAATTTGCTGAGGGCTATTGAGGCGCAACAGCATCTGTTGCAACTCACAGTCTGGGG
CATCAAGCAGCTCCAGGCAAGAATCCTGGCTGTGGAAAGATACCTAAAGGATCAACAGCTCCTGGGGATT
TGGGGTTGCTCTGGAAAACTCATTTGCACCACTGCTGTGCCTTGGAATGCTAGTTGGAGTAATAAATCTC
TGGAACAGATTTGGAATCACACGACCTGGATGGAGTGGGACAGAGAAATTAACAATTACACAAGCTTAAT
ACACTCCTTAATTGAAGAATCGCAAAACCAGCAAGAAAAGAATGAACAAGAATTATTGGAATTAGATAAA
TGGGCAAGTTTGTGGAATTGGTTTAACATAACAAATTGGCTGTGGTATATAAAATTATTCATAATGATAG
TAGGAGGCTTGGTAGGTTTAAGAATAGTTTTTGCTGTACTTTCTATAGTGAATAGAGTTAGGCAGGGATA
TTCACCATTATCGTTTCAGACCCACCTCCCAACCCCGAGGGGACCCGACAGGCCCGAAGGAATAGAAGAA
GAAGGTGGAGAGAGAGACAGAGACAGATCCATTCGATTAGTGAACGGATCTCGACGGTATCGCCAAATGG
CAGTATTCATCCACAATTTTAAAAGAAAAGGGGGGATTGGGGGGTACAGTGCAGGGGAAAGAATAGTAGA
CATAATAGCAACAGACATACAAACTAAAGAATTACAAAAACAAATTACAAAAATTCAAAATTTTCGGGTT
TATTACAGGGACAGCAGAGATCCAGTTTGGATCGATAAGCTTGATATCGAATTCGGGAGGTGGTCCCTGC
AGTTACGCCAATGATAACCCCCGCCAGAAAAATCTTAGTAGCCTTCCCTTTTTGTTTTCCGTGCCCCAAC
TCGGCGGATTGACTCGGCCCCTTCCGGAAACACCCGAATCAACTTCTAGTCAAATTATTGTTCACGCCGC
AATGACCCACCCCTGGCCCGCGTCTGTGGAACTGACCCCTGGTGTACAGGAGAGTTCGCTGCTGAAAGTG
GTCCCAAAGGGGTACTAGTTTTTAAGCTCCCAACTCCCCCTCCCCCAGCGTCTGGAGGATTCCACACCCT
CGCACCGCAGGGGCGAGGAAGTGGGCGGAGTCCGGTTTTGGCGCCAGCCGCTGAGGCTGCCAAGCAGAAA
AGCCACCGCTGAGGAGACTCCGGTCACTGTCCTCGCCCCGCCTCCCCCTTCCCTCCCCTTGGGGACCACC
GGGCGCCACGCCGCGAACGGTAAGTGCCGCGGTCGTCGGCGCCTCCGCCCTCCCCCTAGGGCCCCAATTC
CCAGCGGGCGCGGCGCGCGGCCCCTCCCCCCGCCGGGCGCGCGCCCGCTGCCCCGCCCTTCGTGGCCGCC
CGGCGTGGGCGGTGCCACCCCTCCCCCCGGCGGCCCCGCGCGCAGCTCCCGGCTCCCTCCCCCTTCGGAT
GTGGCTTGAGCTGTAGGCGCGGAGGGGCTCCGGTGCCCGTCAGTGGGCAGAGCGCACATCGCCCACAGTC
CCCGAGAAGTTGGGGGGAGGGGTCGGCAATTGAACCGGTGCCTAGAGAAGGTGGCGCGGGGTAAACTGGG
AAAGTGATGTCGTGTACTGGCTCCGCCTTTTTCCCGAGGGTGGGGGAGAACCGTATATAAGTGCAGTAGT
CGCCGTGAACGTTCTTTTTCGCAACGGGTTTGCCGCCAGAACACAGGTAAGTGCCGTGTGTGGTTCCCGC
GGGCCTGGCCTCTTTACGGGTTATGGCCCTTGCGTGCCTTGAATTACTTCCACCTGGCTGCAGTACGTGA
TTCTTGATCCCGAGCTTCGGGTTGGAAGTGGGTGGGAGAGTTCGAGGCCTTGCGCTTAAGGAGCCCCTTC
GCCTCGTGCTTGAGTTGAGGCCTGGCCTGGGCGCTGGGGCCGCCGCGTGCGAATCTGGTGGCACCTTCGC
GCCTGTCTCGCTGCTTTCGATAAGTCTCTAGCCATTTAAAATTTTTGATGACCTGCTGCGACGCTTTTTT
TCTGGCAAGATAGTCTTGTAAATGCGGGCCAAGATCTGCACACTGGTATTTCGGTTTTTGGGGCCGCGGG
CGGCGACGGGGCCCGTGCGTCCCAGCGCACATGTTCGGCGAGGCGGGGCCTGCGAGCGCGGCCACCGAGA
ATCGGACGGGGGTAGTCTCAAGCTGGCCGGCCTGCTCTGGTGCCTGGCCTCGCGCCGCCGTGTATCGCCC
CGCCCTGGGCGGCAAGGCTGGCCCGGTCGGCACCAGTTGCGTGAGCGGAAAGATGGCCGCTTCCCGGCCC
TGCTGCAGGGAGCTCAAAATGGAGGACGCGGCGCTCGGGAGAGCGGGCGGGTGAGTCACCCACACAAAGG
AAAAGGGCCTTTCCGTCCTCAGCCGTCGCTTCATGTGACTCCACGGAGTACCGGGCGCCGTCCAGGCACC
TCGATTAGTTCTCGAGCTTTTGGAGTACGTCGTCTTTAGGTTGGGGGGAGGGGTTTTATGCGATGGAGTT
TCCCCACACTGAGTGGGTGGAGACTGAAGTTAGGCCAGCTTGGCACTTGATGTAATTCTCCTTGGAATTT
GCCCTTTTTGAGTTTGGATCTTGGTTCATTCTCAAGCCTCAGACAGTGGTTCAAAGTTTTTTTCTTCCAT
TTCAGGTGTCGTGGAATTCTCACGCGTGACTCTAGCGTTTAAACTTAAGCTTACGGTACCATGAACATGG
CGATTATCAAGGAATTCATGAGGTTCAAAGTTCACATGGAGGGATCTGTAAACGGCCACGAGTTCGAAAT
CGAGGGAGAGGGGGAGGGTCGACCATATGAAGGAACACAGACCGCTAAATTGAAGGTTACTAAAGGTGGA
CCACTTCCTTTCGCATGGGACATTCTTAGCCCCCAGTTTATGTATGGTTCCAAGGCGTATGTCAAACATC
CCGCAGACATTCCTGATTACCTTAAACTGAGTTTTCCAGAGGGGTTCAAATGGGAGCGCGTCATGAACTT
TGAAGATGGGGGCGTTGTTACAGTGACTCAGGACTCTTCTTTGCAAGATGGAGAGTTTATATATAAGGTG
AAACTTCGCGGAACCAACTTCCCAAGCGATGGCCCAGTCATGCAGAAGAAAACTATGGGTTGGGAAGCCA
GTAGCGAGCGGATGTACCCAGAGGACGGCGCACTTAAGGGTGAGATTAAGCAGCGGCTGAAACTCAAAGA
CGGAGGCCATTATGACGCGGAAGTTAAAACGACGTACAAAGCTAAAAAGCCTGTCCAATTGCCAGGCGCG
TACAATGTCAATATTAAATTGGACATTACCAGTCACAACGAAGATTACACAATAGTGGAGCAATACGAAC
GCGCAGAGGGACGCCATTCAACAGGGGGAAGCGGAGCTACTAACTTCAGCCTGCTGAAGCAGGCTGGAGA
CGTGGAGGAGAACCCTGGACCTGGATCCATGGATCCTCTCAGGGCCCAACAGCTGGCTGCGGAGCTGGAG
GTGGAGATGATGGCCGATATGTACAACAGAATGACCAGTGCCTGCCACCGGAAGTGTGTGCCTCCTCACT
ACAAGGAAGCAGAGCTCTCCAAGGGCGAGTCTGTGTGCCTGGACCGATGTGTCTCTAAGTACCTGGACAT
CCATGAGCGGATGGGCAAAAAGTTGACAGAGTTGTCTATGCAGGATGAAGAGCTGATGAAGAGGGTGCAG
CAGAGCTCTGGGCCTGCAGGATCCGGGTCCGGCTCAGGATCCGGATCCCGTGACCACATGGTCCTTCATG
AGTATGTAAATGCTGCTGGGATTACATAACTCGAGTCTAGAGGGCCCGTTTAAACCCGCTGATCAGCCTC
GACCTGCAGGCATGCAAGCTTGATATCAAGCTTATCGATAATCAACCTCTGGATTACAAAATTTGTGAAA
GATTGACTGGTATTCTTAACTATGTTGCTCCTTTTACGCTATGTGGATACGCTGCTTTAATGCCTTTGTA
TCATGCTATTGCTTCCCGTATGGCTTTCATTTTCTCCTCCTTGTATAAATCCTGGTTGCTGTCTCTTTAT
GAGGAGTTGTGGCCCGTTGTCAGGCAACGTGGCGTGGTGTGCACTGTGTTTGCTGACGCAACCCCCACTG
GTTGGGGCATTGCCACCACCTGTCAGCTCCTTTCCGGGACTTTCGCTTTCCCCCTCCCTATTGCCACGGC
GGAACTCATCGCCGCCTGCCTTGCCCGCTGCTGGACAGGGGCTCGGCTGTTGGGCACTGACAATTCCGTG
GTGTTGTCGGGGAAATCATCGTCCTTTCCTTGGCTGCTCGCCTGTGTTGCCACCTGGATTCTGCGCGGGA
CGTCCTTCTGCTACGTCCCTTCGGCCCTCAATCCAGCGGACCTTCCTTCCCGCGGCCTGCTGCCGGCTCT
GCGGCCTCTTCCGCGTCTTCGCCTTCGCCCTCAGACGAGTCGGATCTCCCTTTGGGCCGCCTCCCCGCAT
CGATACCGTCGACCTCGAGGGAATTAATTCGAGCTCGGTACCTTTAAGACCAATGACTTACAAGGCAGCT
GTAGATCTTAGCCACTTTTTAAAAGAAAAGGGGGGACTGGAAGGGCTAATTCACTCCCAACGAAGACAAG
ATCTGCTTTTTGCTTGTACTGGGTCTCTCTGGTTAGACCAGATCTGAGCCTGGGAGCTCTCTGGCTAACT
AGGGAACCCACTGCTTAAGCCTCAATAAAGCTTGCCTTGAGTGCTTCAAGTAGTGTGTGCCCGTCTGTTG
TGTGACTCTGGTAACTAGAGATCCCTCAGACCCTTTTAGTCAGTGTGGAAAATCTCTAGCAGCATCTAGA
ATTAATTCCGTGTATTCTATAGTGTCACCTAAATCGTATGTGTATGATACATAAGGTTATGTATTAATTG
TAGCCGCGTTCTAACGACAATATGTACAAGCCTAATTGTGTAGCATCTGGCTTACTGAAGCAGACCCTAT
CATCTCTCTCGTAAACTGCCGTCAGAGTCGGTTTGGTTGGACGAACCTTCTGAGTTTCTGGTAACGCCGT
CCCGCACCCGGAAATGGTCAGCGAACCAATCAGCAGGGTCATCGCTAGCCAGATCCTCTACGCCGGACGC
ATCGTGGCCGGCATCACCGGCGCCACAGGTGCGGTTGCTGGCGCCTATATCGCCGACATCACCGATGGGG
AAGATCGGGCTCGCCACTTCGGGCTCATGAGCGCTTGTTTCGGCGTGGGTATGGTGGCAGGCCCCGTGGC
CGGGGGACTGTTGGGCGCCATCTCCTTGCATGCACCATTCCTTGCGGCGGCGGTGCTCAACGGCCTCAAC
CTACTACTGGGCTGCTTCCTAATGCAGGAGTCGCATAAGGGAGAGCGTCGAATGGTGCACTCTCAGTACA
ATCTGCTCTGATGCCGCATAGTTAAGCCAGCCCCGACACCCGCCAACACCCGCTGACGCGCCCTGACGGG
CTTGTCTGCTCCCGGCATCCGCTTACAGACAAGCTGTGACCGTCTCCGGGAGCTGCATGTGTCAGAGGTT
TTCACCGTCATCACCGAAACGCGCGAGACGAAAGGGCCTCGTGATACGCCTATTTTTATAGGTTAATGTC
ATGATAATAATGGTTTCTTAGACGTCAGGTGGCACTTTTCGGGGAAATGTGCGCGGAACCCCTATTTGTT
TATTTTTCTAAATACATTCAAATATGTATCCGCTCATGAGACAATAACCCTGATAAATGCTTCAATAATA
TTGAAAAAGGAAGAGTATGAGTATTCAACATTTCCGTGTCGCCCTTATTCCCTTTTTTGCGGCATTTTGC
CTTCCTGTTTTTGCTCACCCAGAAACGCTGGTGAAAGTAAAAGATGCTGAAGATCAGTTGGGTGCACGAG
TGGGTTACATCGAACTGGATCTCAACAGCGGTAAGATCCTTGAGAGTTTTCGCCCCGAAGAACGTTTTCC
AATGATGAGCACTTTTAAAGTTCTGCTATGTGGCGCGGTATTATCCCGTATTGACGCCGGGCAAGAGCAA
CTCGGTCGCCGCATACACTATTCTCAGAATGACTTGGTTGAGTACTCACCAGTCACAGAAAAGCATCTTA
CGGATGGCATGACAGTAAGAGAATTATGCAGTGCTGCCATAACCATGAGTGATAACACTGCGGCCAACTT
ACTTCTGACAACGATCGGAGGACCGAAGGAGCTAACCGCTTTTTTGCACAACATGGGGGATCATGTAACT
CGCCTTGATCGTTGGGAACCGGAGCTGAATGAAGCCATACCAAACGACGAGCGTGACACCACGATGCCTG
TAGCAATGGCAACAACGTTGCGCAAACTATTAACTGGCGAACTACTTACTCTAGCTTCCCGGCAACAATT
AATAGACTGGATGGAGGCGGATAAAGTTGCAGGACCACTTCTGCGCTCGGCCCTTCCGGCTGGCTGGTTT
ATTGCTGATAAATCTGGAGCCGGTGAGCGTGGGTCTCGCGGTATCATTGCAGCACTGGGGCCAGATGGTA
AGCCCTCCCGTATCGTAGTTATCTACACGACGGGGAGTCAGGCAACTATGGATGAACGAAATAGACAGAT
CGCTGAGATAGGTGCCTCACTGATTAAGCATTGGTAACTGTCAGACCAAGTTTACTCATATATACTTTAG
ATTGATTTAAAACTTCATTTTTAATTTAAAAGGATCTAGGTGAAGATCCTTTTTGATAATCTCATGACCA
AAATCCCTTAACGTGAGTTTTCGTTCCACTGAGCGTCAGACCCCGTAGAAAAGATCAAAGGATCTTCTTG
AGATCCTTTTTTTCTGCGCGTAATCTGCTGCTTGCAAACAAAAAAACCACCGCTACCAGCGGTGGTTTGT
TTGCCGGATCAAGAGCTACCAACTCTTTTTCCGAAGGTAACTGGCTTCAGCAGAGCGCAGATACCAAATA
CTGTTCTTCTAGTGTAGCCGTAGTTAGGCCACCACTTCAAGAACTCTGTAGCACCGCCTACATACCTCGC
TCTGCTAATCCTGTTACCAGTGGCTGCTGCCAGTGGCGATAAGTCGTGTCTTACCGGGTTGGACTCAAGA
CGATAGTTACCGGATAAGGCGCAGCGGTCGGGCTGAACGGGGGGTTCGTGCACACAGCCCAGCTTGGAGC
GAACGACCTACACCGAACTGAGATACCTACAGCGTGAGCTATGAGAAAGCGCCACGCTTCCCGAAGGGAG
AAAGGCGGACAGGTATCCGGTAAGCGGCAGGGTCGGAACAGGAGAGCGCACGAGGGAGCTTCCAGGGGGA
AACGCCTGGTATCTTTATAGTCCTGTCGGGTTTCGCCACCTCTGACTTGAGCGTCGATTTTTGTGATGCT
CGTCAGGGGGGCGGAGCCTATGGAAAAACGCCAGCAACGCGGCCTTTTTACGGTTCCTGGCCTTTTGCTG
GCCTTTTGCTCACATGTTCTTTCCTGCGTTATCCCCTGATTCTGTGGATAACCGTATTACCGCCTTTGAG
TGAGCTGATACCGCTCGCCGCAGCCGAACGACCGAGCGCAGCGAGTCAGTGAGCGAGGAAGCGGAAGAGC
GCCCAATACGCAAACCGCCTCTCCCCGCGCGTTGGCCGATTCATTAATGCAGCTGTGGAATGTGTGTCAG
TTAGGGTGTGGAAAGTCCCCAGGCTCCCCAGCAGGCAGAAGTATGCAAAGCATGCATCTCAATTAGTCAG
CAACCAGGTGTGGAAAGTCCCCAGGCTCCCCAGCAGGCAGAAGTATGCAAAGCATGCATCTCAATTAGTC
AGCAACCATAGTCCCGCCCCTAACTCCGCCCATCCCGCCCCTAACTCCGCCCAGTTCCGCCCATTCTCCG
CCCCATGGCTGACTAATTTTTTTTATTTATGCAGAGGCCGAGGCCGCCTCGGCCTCTGAGCTATTCCAGA
AGTAGTGAGGAGGCTTTTTTGGAGGCCTAGGCTTTTGCAAAAAGCTTGGACACAAGACAGGCTTGCGAGA
TATGTTTGAGAATACCACTTTATCCCGCGTCAGGGAGAGGCAGTGCGTAAAAAGACGCGGACTCATGTGA
AATACTGGTTTTTAGTGCGCCAGATCTCTATAATCTCGCGCAACCTATTTTCCCCTCGAACACTTTTTAA
GCCGTAGATAAACAGGCTGGGACACTTCACATGAGCGAAAAATACATCGTCACCTGGGACATGTTGCAGA
TCCATGCACGTAAACTCGCAAGCCGACTGATGCCTTCTGAACAATGGAAAGGCATTATTGCCGTAAGCCG
TGGCGGTCTGTACCGGGTGCGTTACTGGCGCGTGAACTGGGTATTCGTCATGTCGATACCGTTTGTATTT
CCAGCTACGATCACGACAACCAGCGCGAGCTTAAAGTGCTGAAACGCGCAGAAGGCGATGGCGAAGGCTT
CATCGTTATTGATGACCTGGTGGATACCGGTGGTACTGCGGTTGCGATTCGTGAAATGTATCCAAAAGCG
CACTTTGTCACCATCTTCGCAAAACCGGCTGGTCGTCCGCTGGTTGATGACTATGTTGTTGATATCCCGC
AAGATACCTGGATTGAACAGCCGTGGGATATGGGCGTCGTATTCGTCCCGCCAATCTCCGGTCGCTAATC
TTTTCAACGCCTGGCACTGCCGGGCGTTGTTCTTTTTAACTTCAGGCGGGTTACAATAGTTTCCAGTAAG
TATTCTGGAGGCTGCATCCATGACACAGGCAAACCTGAGCGAAACCCTGTTCAAACCCCGCTTTAAACAT
CCTGAAACCTCGACGCTAGTCCGCCGCTTTAATCACGGCGCACAACCGCCTGTGCAGTCGGCCCTTGATG
GTAAAACCATCCCTCACTGGTATCGCATGATTAACCGTCTGATGTGGATCTGGCGCGGCATTGACCCACG
CGAAATCCTCGACGTCCAGGCACGTATTGTGATGAGCGATGCCGAACGTACCGACGATGATTTATACGAT
ACGGTGATTGGCTACCGTGGCGGCAACTGGATTTATGAGTGGGCCCCGGATCTTTGTGAAGGAACCTTAC
TTCTGTGGTGTGACATAATTGGACAAACTACCTACAGAGATTTAAAGCTCTAAGGTAAATATAAAATTTT
TAAGTGTATAATGTGTTAAACTACTGATTCTAATTGTTTGTGTATTTTAGATTCCAACCTATGGAACTGA
TGAATGGGAGCAGTGGTGGAATGCCTTTAATGAGGAAAACCTGTTTTGCTCAGAAGAAATGCCATCTAGT
GATGATGAGGCTACTGCTGACTCTCAACATTCTACTCCTCCAAAAAAGAAGAGAAAGGTAGAAGACCCCA
AGGACTTTCCTTCAGAATTGCTAAGTTTTTTGAGTCATGCTGTGTTTAGTAATAGAACTCTTGCTTGCTT
TGCTATTTACACCACAAAGGAAAAAGCTGCACTGCTATACAAGAAAATTATGGAAAAATATTCTGTAACC
TTTATAAGTAGGCATAACAGTTATAATCATAACATACTGTTTTTTCTTACTCCACACAGGCATAGAGTGT
CTGCTATTAATAACTATGCTCAAAAATTGTGTACCTTTAGCTTTTTAATTTGTAAAGGGGTTAATAAGGA
ATATTTGATGTATAGTGCCTTGACTAGAGATCATAATCAGCCATACCACATTTGTAGAGGTTTTACTTGC
TTTAAAAAACCTCCCACACCTCCCCCTGAACCTGAAACATAAAATGAATGCAATTGTTGTTGTTAACTTG
TTTATTGCAGCTTATAATGGTTACAAATAAAGCAATAGCATCACAAATTTCACAAATAAAGCATTTTTTT
CACTGCATTCTAGTTGTGGTTTGTCCAAACTCATCAATGTATCTTATCATGTCTGGATCAACTGGATAAC
TCAAGCTAACCAAAATCATCCCAAACTTCCCACCCCATACCCTATTACCACTGCCAATTACCTGTGGTTT
CATTTACTCTAAACCTGTGATTCCTCTGAATTATTTTCATTTTAAAGAAATTGTATTTGTTAAATATGTA
CTACAAACTTAGTAGTTGG
Features (pLannotate 1.2.2; 36 found; start..end, strand, type, name):
    374..631     +  LTR            5' LTR (truncated): truncated 5' long terminal repeat (LTR) from HIV-1
    678..803     +  misc_feature   HIV-1 Ψ: packaging signal of human immunodeficiency virus type 1
    787..1125    +  CDS            HIV-1 gag (fragment): gag protein from human immunodeficiency virus 1; gag
   1300..1533    +  misc_feature   RRE: The Rev response element (RRE) of HIV-1 allows for Rev-dependent mRNA export from the nucleus to the cytoplasm.
   1910..2010    +  CDS            Rev (fragment): human immunodeficiency virus 1 (HIV-1) Rev protein; rev; enhances nuclear export of unspliced and incompletely spliced viral mRNAs
   2047..2164    +  misc_feature   cPPT/CTS: central polypurine tract and central termination sequence of HIV-1
   2201..2224    -  misc_feature   MCS (fragment): pBluescript multiple cloning site
   2915..3126    +  promoter       EF-1α core promoter: core promoter for human elongation factor EF-1α
   3127..4065    +  intron         EF-1α intron A: intron upstream of the start codon of human EF-1α
   4124..4789    +  CDS            sfCherry: sfCherry is a basic (constitutively fluorescent) fluorescent protein published in 2013, derived from Discosoma sp.. It is reported to be a monomer.
   4859..5128    +  CDS            TIMM10: TIM10_HUMAN - Also known as TIM10. Experimental evidence at protein level: Swiss-Prot protein existence level 1. Mitochondrial intermembrane chaperone that participates in the import and insertion of multi-pass transmembrane proteins into the mitochondrial inner membrane. May also be required for the transfer of beta-barrel precursors from the TOM complex to the sorting and assembly machinery (SAM complex) of the outer membrane. Acts as a chaperone-like protein that protects the hydrophobic precursors from aggregation and guide them through the mitochondrial intermembrane space. From Homo sapi
   5159..5206    +  CDS            GFP11: 11th β-strand of superfolder GFP associates with GFP(1-10), consisting of the first 10 β-strands, to reconstitute fluorescent GFP (Cabantous et al., 2005; Kamiyama et al., 2016)
   5249..5271    +  misc_feature   MCS (fragment): pUC18/19 multiple cloning site
   5272..5290    +  misc_feature   MCS (fragment): pBluescript multiple cloning site
   5290..5878    +  misc_feature   WPRE: woodchuck hepatitis virus posttranscriptional regulatory element
   5879..5901    +  misc_feature   MCS (fragment): pBluescript multiple cloning site
   5918..5986    +  CDS            nef (fragment): NEF_HV1Z2 - Experimental evidence at protein level: Swiss-Prot protein existence level 1. Extracellular Nef protein targets CD4(+) T-lymphocytes for apoptosis by interacting with CXCR4 surface receptors. From Human immunodeficiency virus type 1 group M subtype D (isolate Z2/CDC-Z34) (HIV-1).
   5988..6221    +  LTR            3' LTR (ΔU3): self-inactivating 3' long terminal repeat (LTR) from HIV-1
   6246..6264    -  promoter       SP6 promoter: promoter for bacteriophage SP6 RNA polymerase
   6492..6771    +  CDS            TcR (fragment): tetracycline efflux protein; tet; confers resistance to tetracycline
   6772..6820    -  misc_feature   bom (fragment): basis of mobility region from pBR322
   6922..6957    -  CDS            rop (fragment): Rop protein, which maintains plasmids at low copy number; rop
   7052..7156    +  promoter       AmpR promoter: bla
   7157..8017    +  CDS            AmpR: β-lactamase; bla; confers resistance to ampicillin, carbenicillin, and related antibiotics
   8188..8776    +  rep_origin     ori: high-copy-number ColE1/pMB1/pBR322/pUC origin of replication
   8959..9015    +  CDS            lacI (fragment): lac repressor; lacI; The lac repressor binds to the lac operator to inhibit transcription in E. coli. This inhibition can be relieved by adding lactose or isopropyl-β-D-thiogalactopyranoside (IPTG).
   9022..9351    +  promoter       SV40 promoter: SV40 enhancer and early promoter
   9551..9670    +  CDS            gpt (fragment): XGPT_ECOLI - Also known as gpp, gxu. Experimental evidence at protein level: Swiss-Prot protein existence level 1. Purine salvage pathway enzyme that catalyzes the transfer of the ribosyl-5-phosphate group from 5-phospho-alpha-D-ribose 1- diphosphate (PRPP) to the N9 position of the 6-oxopurines guanine and xanthine to form the corresponding ribonucleotides GMP (guanosine 5'- monophosphate) and XMP (xanthosine 5'-monophosphate), with the release of PPi. To a lesser extent, also acts on hypoxanthine (PubMed:9100006, PubMed:3886014). Does not ribophosphorylate adenine (PubMed:3886014). From Esch
   9670..10005   +  CDS            gpt (fragment): XGPT_ECOLI - Also known as gpp, gxu. Experimental evidence at protein level: Swiss-Prot protein existence level 1. Purine salvage pathway enzyme that catalyzes the transfer of the ribosyl-5-phosphate group from 5-phospho-alpha-D-ribose 1- diphosphate (PRPP) to the N9 position of the 6-oxopurines guanine and xanthine to form the corresponding ribonucleotides GMP (guanosine 5'- monophosphate) and XMP (xanthosine 5'-monophosphate), with the release of PPi. To a lesser extent, also acts on hypoxanthine (PubMed:9100006, PubMed:3886014). Does not ribophosphorylate adenine (PubMed:3886014). From Esch
  10100..10405   +  CDS            frsA (fragment): FRSA_ECOLI - Also known as yafA. Experimental evidence at protein level: Swiss-Prot protein existence level 1. Catalyzes the hydrolysis of esters (PubMed:15808744). Displays esterase activity toward pNP-butyrate (PubMed:15808744). May stimulate mixed-acid fermentation by acting as a fermentation/respiration switch that down-regulates respiration and up- regulates fermentation rates (PubMed:15169777). From Escherichia coli (strain K12).
  10409..10483   +  CDS            small t antigen (fragment): SV40 (simian virus 40) small t antigen
  10485..10550   +  intron         small t intron: SV40 (simian virus 40) small t antigen intron
  10680..10700   +  CDS            SV40 NLS: nuclear localization signal of SV40 (simian virus 40) large T antigen
  11019..11102   +  CDS            large T antigen (fragment): large T antigen from SV40 (simian virus 40)
  11125..11259   +  polyA_signal   SV40 poly(A) signal: SV40 polyadenylation signal
  11426..326     +  CDS            nef (fragment) (across the origin): NEF_HV1BR - Experimental evidence at protein level: Swiss-Prot protein existence level 1. Extracellular Nef protein targets CD4(+) T-lymphocytes for apoptosis by interacting with CXCR4 surface receptors (PubMed:14990729). From Human immunodeficiency virus type 1 group M subtype B (isolate BRU/LAI) (HIV-1).
