[The description below was written by a language model from this plasmid's Addgene catalogue record and pLannotate feature annotations shown in this document.]
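Description:
pAG207 is an HIV-1-derived lentiviral transfer plasmid built on the MH0006 backbone for expressing a fluorescent split-GFP reporter in mammalian cells. It is maintained in E. coli through a high-copy ColE1/pUC-type origin and selected with ampicillin via the β-lactamase gene. The viral portion carries a truncated 5' LTR, the Ψ packaging signal with an adjoining gag fragment, the Rev response element, the cPPT/CTS, a WPRE to enhance transcript expression, and a self-inactivating ΔU3 3' LTR. Together these allow the cassette to be packaged and integrated when the remaining viral functions are provided separately. Outside the LTRs, the backbone retains an SV40 promoter followed by gpt fragments, SV40 small t intron sequences and an SV40 poly(A) signal. Short remnants of tetracycline resistance, rop and bom sequences are also annotated.

The payload is driven by the human EF-1α core promoter with its intron A. Downstream lie an sfCherry coding sequence, then the 270 bp human TIMM10 open reading frame, followed by a C-terminal GFP11 tag. GFP11 is the eleventh β-strand of superfolder GFP and fluoresces only when it meets GFP(1-10), so the signal reports arrival of the tagged protein in the compartment where the larger fragment resides, while sfCherry could plausibly serve as an expression reference. A short unannotated gap separates sfCherry from TIMM10, and the record does not state what it contains or whether the two are produced as separate proteins. The catalogue purpose describes a reporter for an alpha-helical outer mitochondrial membrane protein, whereas the annotation describes TIMM10 as an intermembrane-space chaperone. The record does not explain this difference.
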