Addgene plasmid #226738: pAG207
Purpose: Expresses a reporter for an alpha-helical OMM protein
Depositing lab: Jonathan Weissman. Depositing organization: Whitehead Institute for Biomedical Research. Publication: Triaging of alpha-helical proteins to the mitochondrial outer membrane by distinct chaperone machinery based on substrate topology. Muthukumar G, Stevens TA, Inglis AJ, Esantsi TK, Saunders RA, Schulte F, Voorhees RM, Guna A, Weissman JS. Mol Cell. 2024 Mar 21;84(6):1101-1119.e9. doi: 10.1016/j.molcel.2024.01.028. Epub 2024 Feb 29. PubMed 38428433.
Backbone
  Vector backbone: MH0006
  Vector type: Lentiviral
Growth in bacteria
  Bacterial resistance: Ampicillin, 100 μg/mL
  Growth temperature: 37°C
  Growth strain: NEB Stable
  Copy number: High Copy
Gene/Insert
  Gene/Insert name: TIMM10
  Species: H. sapiens (human)
  Insert size (bp): 270
  Entrez Gene: TIMM10 (a.k.a. TIM10, TIM10A, TIMM10A)
  Tag / fusion protein: GFP11 (C terminal on insert)
  Cloning method: Gibson Cloning
Terms and licenses: Academic/Nonprofit Terms; Industry Terms: Not Available to Industry
How to cite: pAG207 was a gift from Jonathan Weissman (Addgene plasmid # 226738 ; http://n2t.net/addgene:226738 ; RRID:Addgene_226738)
